>Addgene plasmid #142337 | TFORF2595 | addgene full sequence | sequence record 397157 | Addgene NGS Result
TTAATGTAGTCTTATGCAATACTCTTGTAGTCTTGCAACATGGTAACGATGAGTTAGCAACATGCCTTAC
AAGGAGAGAAAAAGCACCGTGCATGCCGATTGGTGGAAGTAAGGTGGTACGATCGTGCCTTATTAGGAAG
GCAACAGACGGGTCTGACATGGATTGGACGAACCACTGAATTGCCGCATTGCAGAGATATTGTATTTAAG
TGCCTAGCTCGATACATAAACGGGTCTCTCTGGTTAGACCAGATCTGAGCCTGGGAGCTCTCTGGCTAAC
TAGGGAACCCACTGCTTAAGCCTCAATAAAGCTTGCCTTGAGTGCTTCAAGTAGTGTGTGCCCGTCTGTT
GTGTGACTCTGGTAACTAGAGATCCCTCAGACCCTTTTAGTCAGTGTGGAAAATCTCTAGCAGTGGCGCC
CGAACAGGGACTTGAAAGCGAAAGGGAAACCAGAGGAGCTCTCTCGACGCAGGACTCGGCTTGCTGAAGC
GCGCACGGCAAGAGGCGAGGGGCGGCGACTGGTGAGTACGCCAAAAATTTTGACTAGCGGAGGCTAGAAG
GAGAGAGATGGGTGCGAGAGCGTCAGTATTAAGCGGGGGAGAATTAGATCGCGATGGGAAAAAATTCGGT
TAAGGCCAGGGGGAAAGAAAAAATATAAATTAAAACATATAGTATGGGCAAGCAGGGAGCTAGAACGATT
CGCAGTTAATCCTGGCCTGTTAGAAACATCAGAAGGCTGTAGACAAATACTGGGACAGCTACAACCATCC
CTTCAGACAGGATCAGAAGAACTTAGATCATTATATAATACAGTAGCAACCCTCTATTGTGTGCATCAAA
GGATAGAGATAAAAGACACCAAGGAAGCTTTAGACAAGATAGAGGAAGAGCAAAACAAAAGTAAGACCAC
CGCACAGCAAGCGGCCGCTGATCTTCAGACCTGGAGGAGGAGATATGAGGGACAATTGGAGAAGTGAATT
ATATAAATATAAAGTAGTAAAAATTGAACCATTAGGAGTAGCACCCACCAAGGCAAAGAGAAGAGTGGTG
CAGAGAGAAAAAAGAGCAGTGGGAATAGGAGCTTTGTTCCTTGGGTTCTTGGGAGCAGCAGGAAGCACTA
TGGGCGCAGCGTCAATGACGCTGACGGTACAGGCCAGACAATTATTGTCTGGTATAGTGCAGCAGCAGAA
CAATTTGCTGAGGGCTATTGAGGCGCAACAGCATCTGTTGCAACTCACAGTCTGGGGCATCAAGCAGCTC
CAGGCAAGAATCCTGGCTGTGGAAAGATACCTAAAGGATCAACAGCTCCTGGGGATTTGGGGTTGCTCTG
GAAAACTCATTTGCACCACTGCTGTGCCTTGGAATGCTAGTTGGAGTAATAAATCTCTGGAACAGATTTG
GAATCACACGACCTGGATGGAGTGGGACAGAGAAATTAACAATTACACAAGCTTAATACACTCCTTAATT
GAAGAATCGCAAAACCAGCAAGAAAAGAATGAACAAGAATTATTGGAATTAGATAAATGGGCAAGTTTGT
GGAATTGGTTTAACATAACAAATTGGCTGTGGTATATAAAATTATTCATAATGATAGTAGGAGGCTTGGT
AGGTTTAAGAATAGTTTTTGCTGTACTTTCTATAGTGAATAGAGTTAGGCAGGGATATTCACCATTATCG
TTTCAGACCCACCTCCCAACCCCGAGGGGACCCATGCATTGCATCTCAATTAGTCAGCAACCAGGTGTGG
AAAGTCCCCAGGCTCCCCAGCAGGCAGAAGTATGCAAAGCATGCGTCTCAATTAGTCAGCAACCATAGTC
CCGCCCCTAACTCCGCCCATCCCGCCCCTAACTCCGCCCAGTTCCGCCCATTCTCCGCCCCATGGCTGAC
TAATTTTTTTTATTTATGCAGAGGCCGAGGCCGCCTCGGCCTCTGAGCTATTCCAGAAGTAGTGAGGAGG
CTTTTTTGGAGGCCTAGGCTTTTGCAAAAAGCTTTCTAGAGGTACCACCGGAGCTTACCATGACCGAGTA
CAAGCCCACGGTGCGCCTCGCCACCCGCGACGACGTCCCCAGGGCCGTACGCACCCTCGCCGCCGCGTTC
GCCGACTACCCCGCCACGCGCCACACCGTCGATCCGGACCGCCACATCGAGCGGGTCACCGAGCTGCAAG
AACTCTTCCTCACGCGCGTCGGGCTCGACATCGGCAAGGTGTGGGTCGCGGACGACGGCGCCGCCGTGGC
GGTCTGGACCACGCCGGAGAGCGTCGAAGCGGGGGCGGTGTTCGCCGAGATCGGCCCGCGCATGGCCGAG
TTGAGCGGTTCCCGGCTGGCCGCGCAGCAACAGATGGAAGGCCTCCTGGCGCCGCACCGGCCCAAGGAGC
CCGCGTGGTTCCTGGCCACCGTCGGCGTCTCGCCCGACCACCAGGGCAAGGGTCTGGGCAGCGCCGTCGT
GCTCCCCGGAGTGGAGGCGGCCGAGCGCGCCGGGGTGCCCGCCTTCCTGGAGACCTCCGCGCCCCGCAAC
CTCCCCTTCTACGAGCGGCTCGGCTTCACCGTCACCGCCGACGTCGAGGTGCCCGAAGGACCGCGCACCT
GGTGCATGACCCGCAAGCCCGGTGCCAGTTAACGAATTCTAGATCTTGAGACAAATGGCAGTATTCATCC
ACAATTTTAAAAGAAAAGGGGGGATTGGGGGGTACAGTGCAGGGGAAAGAATAGTAGACATAATAGCAAC
AGACATACAAACTAAAGAATTACAAAAACAAATTACAAAAATTCAAAATTTTCGGGTTTATTACAGGGAC
AGCAGAGATCCACTTTGGCGCCGGCTCGAGGCCTGCAGGTGCAAAGATGGATAAAGTTTTAAACAGAGAG
GAATCTTTGCAGCTAATGGACCTTCTAGGTCTTGAAAGGAGTGGGAATTGGCTCCGGTGCCCGTCAGTGG
GCAGAGCGCACATCGCCCACAGTCCCCGAGAAGTTGGGGGGAGGGGTCGGCAATTGAACCGGTGCCTAGA
GAAGGTGGCGCGGGGTAAACTGGGAAAGTGATGTCGTGTACTGGCTCCGCCTTTTTCCCGAGGGTGGGGG
AGAACCGTATATAAGTGCAGTAGTCGCCGTGAACGTTCTTTTTCGCAACGGGTTTGCCGCCAGAACACAG
GTAAGTGCCGTGTGTGGTTCCCGCGGGCCTGGCCTCTTTACGGGTTATGGCCCTTGCGTGCCTTGAATTA
CTTCCACCTGGCTGCAGTACGTGATTCTTGATCCCGAGCTTCGGGTTGGAAGTGGGTGGGAGAGTTCGAG
GCCTTGCGCTTAAGGAGCCCCTTCGCCTCGTGCTTGAGTTGAGGCCTGGCCTGGGCGCTGGGGCCGCCGC
GTGCGAATCTGGTGGCACCTTCGCGCCTGTCTCGCTGCTTTCGATAAGTCTCTAGCCATTTAAAATTTTT
GATGACCTGCTGCGACGCTTTTTTTCTGGCAAGATAGTCTTGTAAATGCGGGCCAAGATCTGCACACTGG
TATTTCGGTTTTTGGGGCCGCGGGCGGCGACGGGGCCCGTGCGTCCCAGCGCACATGTTCGGCGAGGCGG
GGCCTGCGAGCGCGGCCACCGAGAATCGGACGGGGGTAGTCTCAAGCTGGCCGGCCTGCTCTGGTGCCTG
GCCTCGCGCCGCCGTGTATCGCCCCGCCCTGGGCGGCAAGGCTGGCCCGGTCGGCACCAGTTGCGTGAGC
GGAAAGATGGCCGCTTCCCGGCCCTGCTGCAGGGAGCTCAAAATGGAGGACGCGGCGCTCGGGAGAGCGG
GCGGGTGAGTCACCCACACAAAGGAAAAGGGCCTTTCCGTCCTCAGCCGTCGCTTCATGTGACTCCACGG
AGTACCGGGCGCCGTCCAGGCACCTCGATTAGTTCTCGAGCTTTTGGAGTACGTCGTCTTTAGGTTGGGG
GGAGGGGTTTTATGCGATGGAGTTTCCCCACACTGAGTGGGTGGAGACTGAAGTTAGGCCAGCTTGGCAC
TTGATGTAATTCTCCTTGGAATTTGCCCTTTTTGAGTTTGGATCTTGGTTCATTCTCAAGCCTCAGACAG
TGGTTCAAAGTTTTTTTCTTCCATTTCAGGTGTCGTGAGGCTAGCACCGCCACCATGAGAACACAAATTG
AAGTGATCCCTTGCAAAATCTGTGGGGACAAGTCGTCTGGGATCCACTACGGGGTTATCACCTGTGAGGG
GTGCAAGGGCTTCTTCCGCCGGAGCCAGCGCTGTAACGCGGCCTACTCCTGCACCCGTCAGCAGAACTGC
CCCATCGACCGCACCAGCCGAAACCGATGCCAGCACTGCCGCCTGCAGAAATGCCTGGCGCTGGGCATGT
CCCGAGATGCTGTCAAGTTCGGCCGCATGTCCAAGAAGCAGAGGGACAGCCTGCATGCAGAAGTGCAGAA
ACAGCTGCAGCAGCGGCAACAGCAGCAACAGGAACCAGTGGTCAAGACCCCTCCAGCAGGGGCCCAAGGA
GCAGATACCCTCACCTACACCTTGGGGCTCCCAGACGGGCAGCTGCCCCTGGGCTCCTCGCCTGACCTGC
CTGAGGCTTCTGCCTGTCCCCCTGGCCTCCTGAAAGCCTCAGGCTCTGGGCCCTCATATTCCAACAACTT
GGCCAAGGCAGGGCTCAATGGGGCCTCATGCCACCTTGAATACAGCCCTGAGCGGGGCAAGGCTGAGGGC
AGAGAGAGCTTCTATAGCACAGGCAGCCAGCTGACCCCTGACCGATGTGGACTTCGTTTTGAGGAACACA
GGCATCCTGGGCTTGGGGAACTGGGACAGGGCCCAGACAGCTACGGCAGCCCCAGTTTCCGCAGCACACC
GGAGGCACCCTATGCCTCCCTGACAGAGATAGAGCACCTGGTGCAGAGCGTCTGCAAGTCCTACAGGGAG
ACATGCCAGCTGCGGCTGGAGGACCTGCTGCGGCAGCGCTCCAACATCTTCTCCCGGGAGGAAGTGACTG
GCTACCAGAGGAAGTCCATGTGGGAGATGTGGGAACGGTGTGCCCACCACCTCACCGAGGCCATTCAGTA
CGTGGTGGAGTTCGCCAAGAGGCTCTCAGGCTTTATGGAGCTCTGCCAGAATGACCAGATTGTGCTTCTC
AAAGCAGGAGCAATGGAAGTGGTGCTGGTTAGGATGTGCCGGGCCTACAATGCTGACAACCGCACGGTCT
TTTTTGAAGGCAAATACGGTGGCATGGAGCTGTTCCGAGCCTTGGGCTGCAGCGAGCTCATCAGCTCCAT
CTTTGACTTCTCCCACTCCCTAAGTGCCTTGCACTTTTCCGAGGATGAGATTGCCCTCTACACAGCCCTT
GTTCTCATCAATGCCCATCGGCCAGGGCTCCAAGAGAAAAGGAAAGTAGAACAGCTGCAGTACAATCTGG
AGCTGGCCTTTCATCATCATCTCTGCAAGACTCATCGCCAAAGCATCCTGGCAAAGCTGCCACCCAAGGG
GAAGCTTCGGAGCCTGTGTAGCCAGCATGTGGAAAGGCTGCAGATCTTCCAGCACCTCCACCCCATCGTG
GTCCAAGCCGCTTTCCCTCCACTCTACAAGGAGCTCTTCAGCACTGAAACCGAGTCACCTGTGGGGCTGT
CCAAGTAGTAATGAACTAGTCCGTAACTTGAAAGTATTTCGATTTCTTGGCTTTATATATCTTGTGGAAA
GGACGACGGACTTACATGCCGCTACTGACTACGCGTTAAGTCGACAATCAACCTCTGGATTACAAAATTT
GTGAAAGATTGACTGGTATTCTTAACTATGTTGCTCCTTTTACGCTATGTGGATACGCTGCTTTAATGCC
TTTGTATCATGCTATTGCTTCCCGTATGGCTTTCATTTTCTCCTCCTTGTATAAATCCTGGTTGCTGTCT
CTTTATGAGGAGTTGTGGCCCGTTGTCAGGCAACGTGGCGTGGTGTGCACTGTGTTTGCTGACGCAACCC
CCACTGGTTGGGGCATTGCCACCACCTGTCAGCTCCTTTCCGGGACTTTCGCTTTCCCCCTCCCTATTGC
CACGGCGGAACTCATCGCCGCCTGCCTTGCCCGCTGCTGGACAGGGGCTCGGCTGTTGGGCACTGACAAT
TCCGTGGTGTTGTCGGGGAAATCATCGTCCTTTCCTTGGCTGCTCGCCTGTGTTGCCACCTGGATTCTGC
GCGGGACGTCCTTCTGCTACGTCCCTTCGGCCCTCAATCCAGCGGACCTTCCTTCCCGCGGCCTGCTGCC
GGCTCTGCGGCCTCTTCCGCGTCTTCGCCTTCGCCCTCAGACGAGTCGGATCTCCCTTTGGGCCGCCTCC
CCGCGTCGACTTTAAGACCAATGACTTACAAGGCAGCTGTAGATCTTAGCCACTTTTTAAAAGAAAAGGG
GGGACTGGAAGGGCTAATTCACTCCCAACGAAGACAAGATCTGCTTTTTGCTTGTACTGGGTCTCTCTGG
TTAGACCAGATCTGAGCCTGGGAGCTCTCTGGCTAACTAGGGAACCCACTGCTTAAGCCTCAATAAAGCT
TGCCTTGAGTGCTTCAAGTAGTGTGTGCCCGTCTGTTGTGTGACTCTGGTAACTAGAGATCCCTCAGACC
CTTTTAGTCAGTGTGGAAAATCTCTAGCAGTACGTATAGTAGTTCATGTCATCTTATTATTCAGTATTTA
TAACTTGCAAAGAAATGAATATCAGAGAGTGAGAGGAACTTGTTTATTGCAGCTTATAATGGTTACAAAT
AAAGCAATAGCATCACAAATTTCACAAATAAAGCATTTTTTTCACTGCATTCTAGTTGTGGTTTGTCCAA
ACTCATCAATGTATCTTATCATGTCTGGCTCTAGCTATCCCGCCCCTAACTCCGCCCATCCCGCCCCTAA
CTCCGCCCAGTTCCGCCCATTCTCCGCCCCATGGCTGACTAATTTTTTTTATTTATGCAGAGGCCGAGGC
CGCCTCGGCCTCTGAGCTATTCCAGAAGTAGTGAGGAGGCTTTTTTGGAGGCCTAGGGACGTACCCAATT
CGCCCTATAGTGAGTCGTATTACGCGCGCTCACTGGCCGTCGTTTTACAACGTCGTGACTGGGAAAACCC
TGGCGTTACCCAACTTAATCGCCTTGCAGCACATCCCCCTTTCGCCAGCTGGCGTAATAGCGAAGAGGCC
CGCACCGATCGCCCTTCCCAACAGTTGCGCAGCCTGAATGGCGAATGGG
[124 nt withheld, positions 7190-7313]
C
[91 nt withheld, positions 7315-7405]
A
[49 nt withheld, positions 7407-7455]
CCTTTGACGTTGGAGTCCACGTTCTTT
[37 nt withheld, positions 7483-7519]
ACCCTATCTCGGTCTATTCTTTTGATTTATAAGGGATTTTGCCGATTTCGGCCTATTGGTTAAAAAATGA
GCTGATTTAACAAAAATTTAACGCGAATTTTAACAAAATATTAACGCTTACAATTTAGGTGGCACTTTTC
GGGGAAATGTGCGCGGAACCCCTATTTGTTTATTTTTCTAAATACATTCAAATATGTATCCGCTCATGAG
ACAATAACCCTGATAAATGCTTCAATAATATTGAAAAAGGAAGAGTATGAGTATTCAACATTTCCGTGTC
GCCCTTATTCCCTTTTTTGCGGCATTTTGCCTTCCTGTTTTTGCTCACCCAGAAACGCTGGTGAAAGTAA
AAGATGCTGAAGATCAGTTGGGTGCACGAGTGGGTTACATCGAACTGGATCTCAACAGCGGTAAGATCCT
TGAGAGTTTTCGCCCCGAAGAACGTTTTCCAATGATGAGCACTTTTAAAGTTCTGCTATGTGGCGCGGTA
TTATCCCGTATTGACGCCGGGCAAGAGCAACTCGGTCGCCGCATACACTATTCTCAGAATGACTTGGTTG
AGTACTCACCAGTCACAGAAAAGCATCTTACGGATGGCATGACAGTAAGAGAATTATGCAGTGCTGCCAT
AACCATGAGTGATAACACTGCGGCCAACTTACTTCTGACAACGATCGGAGGACCGAAGGAGCTAACCGCT
TTTTTGCACAACATGGGGGATCATGTAACTCGCCTTGATCGTTGGGAACCGGAGCTGAATGAAGCCATAC
CAAACGACGAGCGTGACACCACGATGCCTGTAGCAATGGCAACAACGTTGCGCAAACTATTAACTGGCGA
ACTACTTACTCTAGCTTCCCGGCAACAATTAATAGACTGGATGGAGGCGGATAAAGTTGCAGGACCACTT
CTGCGCTCGGCCCTTCCGGCTGGCTGGTTTATTGCTGATAAATCTGGAGCCGGTGAGCGTGGGTCTCGCG
GTATCATTGCAGCACTGGGGCCAGATGGTAAGCCCTCCCGTATCGTAGTTATCTACACGACGGGGAGTCA
GGCAACTATGGATGAACGAAATAGACAGATCGCTGAGATAGGTGCCTCACTGATTAAGCATTGGTAACTG
TCAGACCAAGTTTACTCATATATACTTTAGATTGATTTAAAACTTCATTTTTAATTTAAAAGGATCTAGG
TGAAGATCCTTTTTGATAATCTCATGACCAAAATCCCTTAACGTGAGTTTTCGTTCCACTGAGCGTCAGA
CCCCGTAGAAAAGATCAAAGGATCTTCTTGAGATCCTTTTTTTCTGCGCGTAATCTGCTGCTTGCAAACA
AAAAAACCACCGCTACCAGCGGTGGTTTGTTTGCCGGATCAAGAGCTACCAACTCTTTTTCCGAAGGTAA
CTGGCTTCAGCAGAGCGCAGATACCAAATACTGTTCTTCTAGTGTAGCCGTAGTTAGGCCACCACTTCAA
GAACTCTGTAGCACCGCCTACATACCTCGCTCTGCTAATCCTGTTACCAGTGGCTGCTGCCAGTGGCGAT
AAGTCGTGTCTTACCGGGTTGGACTCAAGACGATAGTTACCGGATAAGGCGCAGCGGTCGGGCTGAACGG
GGGGTTCGTGCACACAGCCCAGCTTGGAGCGAACGACCTACACCGAACTGAGATACCTACAGCGTGAGCT
ATGAGAAAGCGCCACGCTTCCCGAAGGGAGAAAGGCGGACAGGTATCCGGTAAGCGGCAGGGTCGGAACA
GGAGAGCGCACGAGGGAGCTTCCAGGGGGAAACGCCTGGTATCTTTATAGTCCTGTCGGGTTTCGCCACC
TCTGACTTGAGCGTCGATTTTTGTGATGCTCGTCAGGGGGGCGGAGCCTATGGAAAAACGCCAGCAACGC
GGCCTTTTTACGGTTCCTGGCCTTTTGCTGGCCTTTTGCTCACATGTTCTTTCCTGCGTTATCCCCTGAT
TCTGTGGATAACCGTATTACCGCCTTTGAGTGAGCTGATACCGCTCGCCGCAGCCGAACGACCGAGCGCA
GCGAGTCAGTGAGCGAGGAAGCGGAAGAGCGCCCAATACGCAAACCGCCTCTCCCCGCGCGTTGGCCGAT
TCATTAATGCAGCTGGCACGACAGGTTTCCCGACTGGAAAGCGGGCAGTGAGCGCAACGCAATTAATGTG
AGTTAGCTCACTCATTAGGCACCCCAGGCTTTACACTTTATGCTTCCGGCTCGTATGTTGTGTGGAATTG
TGAGCGGATAACAATTTCACACAGGAAACAGCTATGACCATGATTACGCCAAGCGCGCAATTAACCCTCA
CTAAAGGGAACAAAAGCTGGAGCTGCAAGC
Features (pLannotate 1.2.2; 31 found; start..end, strand, type, name):
      5..231     +  promoter       RSV promoter: Rous sarcoma virus enhancer/promoter
    232..412     +  LTR            5' LTR (truncated): truncated 5' long terminal repeat (LTR) from HIV-1
    459..584     +  misc_feature   HIV-1 Ψ: packaging signal of human immunodeficiency virus type 1
    568..931     +  CDS            HIV-1 gag (fragment): gag protein from human immunodeficiency virus 1; gag
   1077..1310    +  misc_feature   RRE: The Rev response element (RRE) of HIV-1 allows for Rev-dependent mRNA export from the nucleus to the cytoplasm.
   1687..1713    +  CDS            Rev (fragment): human immunodeficiency virus 1 (HIV-1) Rev protein; rev; enhances nuclear export of unspliced and incompletely spliced viral mRNAs
   1720..1743    +  promoter       SV40 promoter (fragment): SV40 early promoter
   1744..1815    +  promoter       SV40 promoter (fragment): SV40 enhancer and early promoter
   1839..1974    +  rep_origin     SV40 ori: SV40 origin of replication
   2020..2616    +  CDS            PuroR (fragment): puromycin N-acetyltransferase; pac from Streptomyces; confers resistance to puromycin
   2665..2782    +  misc_feature   cPPT/CTS: central polypurine tract and central termination sequence of HIV-1
   2847..2913    +  CDS            small t antigen (fragment): SV40 (simian virus 40) small t antigen
   2920..4098    +  promoter       EF-1α promoter: strong constitutive promoter for human elongation factor EF-1α
   4100..5605    +  CDS            RORC: RORG_HUMAN - Also known as NR1F3, RORG, RZRG. Experimental evidence at protein level: Swiss-Prot protein existence level 1. [Isoform 2]: Essential for thymopoiesis and the development of several secondary lymphoid tissues, including lymph nodes and Peyer's patches. Required for the generation of LTi (lymphoid tissue inducer) cells. Regulates thymocyte survival through DNA-binding on ROREs of target gene promoter regions and recruitment of coactivaros via the AF-2. Also plays a key role, downstream of IL6 and TGFB and synergistically with RORA, for lineage specification of uncommitted CD4(+) T-
   5621..5674    +  promoter       U6 promoter (fragment): RNA polymerase III promoter for human U6 snRNA
   5716..6304    +  misc_feature   WPRE: woodchuck hepatitis virus posttranscriptional regulatory element
   6355..6374    +  misc_feature   cPPT/CTS (fragment): central polypurine tract and central termination sequence of HIV-1
   6376..6609    +  LTR            3' LTR (ΔU3): self-inactivating 3' long terminal repeat (LTR) from HIV-1
   6687..6808    +  polyA_signal   SV40 poly(A) signal: SV40 polyadenylation signal
   6848..6983    +  rep_origin     SV40 ori: SV40 origin of replication
   7004..7022    -  promoter       T7 promoter: promoter for bacteriophage T7 RNA polymerase
   7030..7185    +  CDS            lacZα (fragment): LacZα fragment of β-galactosidase; lacZ fragment
   7190..7618    +  rep_origin     f1 ori (sequence partly withheld): f1 bacteriophage origin of replication; arrow indicates direction of (+) strand synthesis
   7671..7775    +  promoter       AmpR promoter: bla
   7776..8636    +  CDS            AmpR: β-lactamase; bla; confers resistance to ampicillin, carbenicillin, and related antibiotics
   8807..9395    +  rep_origin     ori: high-copy-number ColE1/pMB1/pBR322/pUC origin of replication
   9578..9670    +  CDS            lacI (fragment): lac repressor; lacI; The lac repressor binds to the lac operator to inhibit transcription in E. coli. This inhibition can be relieved by adding lactose or isopropyl-β-D-thiogalactopyranoside (IPTG).
   9683..9704    +  protein_bind   CAP binding site: CAP binding activates transcription in the presence of cAMP. E. coli catabolite activator protein
   9719..9749    +  promoter       lac promoter: promoter for the E. coli lac operon
   9757..9773    +  protein_bind   lac operator: The lac repressor binds to the lac operator to inhibit transcription in E. coli. This inhibition can be relieved by adding lactose or isopropyl-β-D-thiogalactopyranoside (IPTG). lac repressor encoded by lacI
   9818..9836    +  promoter       T3 promoter: promoter for bacteriophage T3 RNA polymerase
