[The description below was written by a language model from this plasmid's Addgene catalogue record and pLannotate feature annotations shown in this document.]
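Description:
TFORF2595 is a lentiviral mammalian expression plasmid built on the pLX_TRC317 backbone from the Broad Institute Genetic Perturbation Platform. It carries the human RORC open reading frame, which encodes the nuclear receptor transcription factor RORγ. It belongs to a barcoded transcription factor ORF collection in which each construct carries a unique 24-bp barcode, so the overexpressed factor can be identified in pooled screens. The sequenced record is about 9.9 kb. In bacteria the plasmid is maintained through a high-copy ColE1/pUC-type origin and selected with ampicillin via β-lactamase. An f1 origin and remnants of a lac/T7/T3 cloning region are also present in the backbone. The depositor notes that recombination can occur during propagation, as is common with LTR-containing plasmids.

The viral cassette follows a third-generation, self-inactivating design. An RSV promoter fused to a truncated HIV-1 5' LTR drives genomic RNA production in packaging cells, followed by the Ψ packaging signal, a gag fragment, the Rev response element and a cPPT/CTS. The cassette ends in a ΔU3 3' LTR and an SV40 polyadenylation signal. Within the provirus, an SV40 early promoter drives puromycin N-acetyltransferase for selection of transduced cells. Downstream, the EF-1α promoter drives constitutive RORC expression, and a WPRE after the ORF enhances transcript stability and expression. The barcode is not annotated in the feature table; the short region between the ORF and the WPRE, which includes a fragment annotated as U6 promoter sequence, may contain it, but the record does not confirm this. No epitope tag is annotated. The construct is intended for individual or pooled transcription factor overexpression, as in screens of directed cell differentiation.
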