Addgene plasmid #142337: TFORF2595
Purpose: Lentiviral vector for overexpressing transcription factor ORFs with unique 24-bp barcodes. Barcodes facilitate identification of transcription factors in pooled screens.
Depositing lab: Feng Zhang. Depositing organization: Broad Institute. Publication: A transcription factor atlas of directed differentiation. Joung J, Ma S, Tay T, Geiger-Schuller KR, Kirchgatterer PC, Verdine VK, Guo B, Arias-Garcia MA, Allen WE, Singh A, Kuksenko O, Abudayyeh OO, Gootenberg JS, Fu Z, Macrae RK, Buenrostro JD, Regev A, Zhang F. Cell. 2023 Jan 5;186(1):209-229.e26. doi: 10.1016/j.cell.2022.11.026. PubMed 36608654.
Backbone
  Vector backbone: pLX_TRC317
  Backbone manufacturer: Broad Institute Genetic Perturbation Platform
  Backbone size w/o insert (bp): 8264
  Vector type: Mammalian Expression, Lentiviral
  Selectable markers: Puromycin
Growth in bacteria
  Bacterial resistance: Ampicillin, 100 μg/mL
  Growth temperature: 37°C
  Growth strain: NEB Stable
  Copy number: High Copy
Gene/Insert
  Gene/Insert name: RORC
  Species: H. sapiens (human)
  Insert size (bp): 1595
  Entrez Gene: RORC (a.k.a. IMD42, NR1F3, RORG, RZR-GAMMA, RZRG, TOR)
  Promoter: EF1a
  Cloning method: Unknown
  Sequencing primers: 5′ GGGTGGAGACTGAAGTTAGGCCAG; 3′ CACATAGCGTAAAAGGAGCAACATAG
Terms and licenses: Academic/Nonprofit Terms; Industry Terms: Not Available to Industry
Depositor comments: NM_001001523,ENST00000356728 . The transcription factor ORF portion of this plasmid was synthesized by Genewiz. Please test multiple small colonies in case of plasmid recombination. To make this collection available in a timely manner, a portion of this collection was not fully sequenced by Addgene. If an Addgene verified full plasmid sequence is not available, please contact us prior to placing an order to request the full sequence.
How to cite: TFORF2595 was a gift from Feng Zhang (Addgene plasmid # 142337 ; http://n2t.net/addgene:142337 ; RRID:Addgene_142337)
