>Addgene plasmid #142337 | TFORF2595 | depositor partial sequence | sequence record 279149 | Insert
ACCGCCACCATGAGAACACAAATTGAAGTGATCCCTTGCAAAATCTGTGGGGACAAGTCGTCTGGGATCC
ACTACGGGGTTATCACCTGTGAGGGGTGCAAGGGCTTCTTCCGCCGGAGCCAGCGCTGTAACGCGGCCTA
CTCCTGCACCCGTCAGCAGAACTGCCCCATCGACCGCACCAGCCGAAACCGATGCCAGCACTGCCGCCTG
CAGAAATGCCTGGCGCTGGGCATGTCCCGAGATGCTGTCAAGTTCGGCCGCATGTCCAAGAAGCAGAGGG
ACAGCCTGCATGCAGAAGTGCAGAAACAGCTGCAGCAGCGGCAACAGCAGCAACAGGAACCAGTGGTCAA
GACCCCTCCAGCAGGGGCCCAAGGAGCAGATACCCTCACCTACACCTTGGGGCTCCCAGACGGGCAGCTG
CCCCTGGGCTCCTCGCCTGACCTGCCTGAGGCTTCTGCCTGTCCCCCTGGCCTCCTGAAAGCCTCAGGCT
CTGGGCCCTCATATTCCAACAACTTGGCCAAGGCAGGGCTCAATGGGGCCTCATGCCACCTTGAATACAG
CCCTGAGCGGGGCAAGGCTGAGGGCAGAGAGAGCTTCTATAGCACAGGCAGCCAGCTGACCCCTGACCGA
TGTGGACTTCGTTTTGAGGAACACAGGCATCCTGGGCTTGGGGAACTGGGACAGGGCCCAGACAGCTACG
GCAGCCCCAGTTTCCGCAGCACACCGGAGGCACCCTATGCCTCCCTGACAGAGATAGAGCACCTGGTGCA
GAGCGTCTGCAAGTCCTACAGGGAGACATGCCAGCTGCGGCTGGAGGACCTGCTGCGGCAGCGCTCCAAC
ATCTTCTCCCGGGAGGAAGTGACTGGCTACCAGAGGAAGTCCATGTGGGAGATGTGGGAACGGTGTGCCC
ACCACCTCACCGAGGCCATTCAGTACGTGGTGGAGTTCGCCAAGAGGCTCTCAGGCTTTATGGAGCTCTG
CCAGAATGACCAGATTGTGCTTCTCAAAGCAGGAGCAATGGAAGTGGTGCTGGTTAGGATGTGCCGGGCC
TACAATGCTGACAACCGCACGGTCTTTTTTGAAGGCAAATACGGTGGCATGGAGCTGTTCCGAGCCTTGG
GCTGCAGCGAGCTCATCAGCTCCATCTTTGACTTCTCCCACTCCCTAAGTGCCTTGCACTTTTCCGAGGA
TGAGATTGCCCTCTACACAGCCCTTGTTCTCATCAATGCCCATCGGCCAGGGCTCCAAGAGAAAAGGAAA
GTAGAACAGCTGCAGTACAATCTGGAGCTGGCCTTTCATCATCATCTCTGCAAGACTCATCGCCAAAGCA
TCCTGGCAAAGCTGCCACCCAAGGGGAAGCTTCGGAGCCTGTGTAGCCAGCATGTGGAAAGGCTGCAGAT
CTTCCAGCACCTCCACCCCATCGTGGTCCAAGCCGCTTTCCCTCCACTCTACAAGGAGCTCTTCAGCACT
GAAACCGAGTCACCTGTGGGGCTGTCCAAGTAGTAATGAACTAGTCCGTAACTTGAAAGTATTTCGATTT
CTTGGCTTTATATATCTTGTGGAAAGGACGACGGACTTACATGCCGCTACTGACT
