>Addgene plasmid #142337 | TFORF2595 | depositor partial sequence | sequence record 279150 | Barcode
CGGACTTACATGCCGCTACTGACT
